Addgene plasmid #179276: pPOLY_new
Purpose: Expresses CuCBP, CcCDP and BaSP tricistronically in E. coli BL21(DE3)
Depositing lab: Bernd Nidetzky. Depositing organization: Austrian Centre of Industrial Biotechnology. Publication: Engineering cascade biocatalysis in whole cells for bottom-up synthesis of cello-oligosaccharides: flux control over three enzymatic steps enables soluble production. Schwaiger KN, Voit A, Wiltschi B, Nidetzky B. Microb Cell Fact. 2022 Apr 9;21(1):61. doi: 10.1186/s12934-022-01781-w. PubMed 35397553.
Backbone
  Vector backbone: self assembled
  Backbone size w/o insert (bp): 3464
  Total vector size (bp): 10400
  Vector type: Bacterial Expression, Synthetic Biology
Growth in bacteria
  Bacterial resistance: Ampicillin, 100 μg/mL
  Growth temperature: 37°C
  Growth strain: DH5alpha
  Growth instructions: Expression at 25°C
  Copy number: Low Copy
Gene/Insert 1
  Gene/Insert name: cellodextrin phosphorylase
  Species: Clostridium cellulosi
  Insert size (bp): 2991
  GenBank ID: CDZ24361.1 CDZ24361.1
  Promoter: T7 lacO
  Tag / fusion protein: 6xHIS (N terminal on backbone)
  Cloning method: Gibson Cloning
  Sequencing primers: 5′ ATGACAACATCCTGGAAGCG; 3′ CGGCATTATGGTTGACACCC
Gene/Insert 2
  Gene/Insert name: cellobiose phosphorylase
  Species: Cellulomonas uda
  Insert size (bp): 2463
  GenBank ID: AAQ20920.1
  Promoter: T7 lacO
  Tag / fusion protein: 6xHIS (N terminal on backbone)
  Cloning method: Gibson Cloning
  Sequencing primers: 5′ taatacgactcactatagg; 3′ CCAAAGTGACCCCGCGTAGCTGC
Gene/Insert 3
  Gene/Insert name: sucrose phosphorylase
  Species: Bifidobacterium alodescentis
  Insert size (bp): 1515
  GenBank ID: AF543301.1
  Entrez Gene: C8077_RS00435 (a.k.a. C8077_RS00435, C8077_00435)
  Promoter: T7 lacO
  Tag / fusion protein: Strep-Tag II (N terminal on backbone)
  Cloning method: Gibson Cloning
  Sequencing primers: 5′ aacccctcaagacccg; 3′ CTGCGCGAAGAAGGCGTG
Terms and licenses: Academic/Nonprofit Terms; Industry Terms: Not Available to Industry
How to cite: pPOLY_new was a gift from Bernd Nidetzky (Addgene plasmid # 179276 ; http://n2t.net/addgene:179276 ; RRID:Addgene_179276)
