[The description below was written by a language model from this plasmid's Addgene catalogue record and pLannotate feature annotations shown in this document.]
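Description:
pPOLY_new is a self-assembled, 10.4 kb bacterial expression plasmid built by Gibson cloning to co-express three glycoside phosphorylases from a single tricistronic transcript in E. coli BL21(DE3). It is maintained through a ColE1/pMB1-family origin with the pBR322 bom region and is selected with ampicillin via β-lactamase. The automated annotation labels the origin high copy, whereas the catalogue entry lists the plasmid as low copy. A lacI gene under the lacIq promoter supplies repressor.

The feature table shows only one T7 promoter with a lac operator and a T7 gene 10 ribosome binding site, located at the start of the operon, so transcription depends on the T7 RNA polymerase of the DE3 host and should be IPTG-inducible. The first cistron is the N-terminally 6xHis-tagged cellobiose phosphorylase from Cellulomonas uda (CuCBP), which the annotation tool matched only by homology to a Thermotoga cbpA. A second 6xHis tag follows, opening a roughly 3 kb stretch without a gene annotation. Its position and size fit the Clostridium cellulosi cellodextrin phosphorylase (CcCDP) listed in the catalogue, and the tiny reverse-strand "Nluc" fragment called within it is most likely a spurious match. The third cistron encodes Bifidobacterium adolescentis sucrose phosphorylase (BaSP) with an N-terminal Strep-Tag II. Terminator elements, T7 and lambda t0, lie downstream of the operon.

In line with the associated publication title, the plasmid is meant for whole-cell cascade biocatalysis. Sucrose phosphorylase generates glucose 1-phosphate from sucrose, and the two downstream phosphorylases use it to build cellobiose and elongate it into soluble cello-oligosaccharides. Gene order in the operon is one way of balancing flux across the three steps.
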