Features (pLannotate 1.2.2; 17 found; start..end, strand, type, name):
     10..28      +  promoter       T7 promoter: promoter for bacteriophage T7 RNA polymerase
     29..53      +  protein_bind   lac operator: The lac repressor binds to the lac operator to inhibit transcription in E. coli. This inhibition can be relieved by adding lactose or isopropyl-β-D-thiogalactopyranoside (IPTG). lac repressor encoded by lacI
     69..89      +  RBS            RBS: efficient ribosome binding site from bacteriophage T7 gene 10 (Olins and Rangwala, 1989)
    109..126     +  CDS            7xHis (fragment): 6xHis affinity tag
    136..2592    +  CDS            cbpA: CBPA_THENN - Experimental evidence at protein level: Swiss-Prot protein existence level 1. Catalyzes the phosphorolysis of cellobiose, yielding glucose 1-phosphate and glucose. Is inactive against cellotriose and the disaccharides lactose, chitobiose and xylobiose. May be the primary enzyme for processing cellobiose in T.neapolitana. From Thermotoga neapolitana (strain ATCC 49049 / DSM 4359 / NBRC 107923 / NS-E).
   2638..2655    +  CDS            7xHis (fragment): 6xHis affinity tag
   2703..2719    -  CDS            Nluc (fragment): NanoLuc® luciferase human codon-optimized
   5656..5679    +  CDS            Strep-Tag II: peptide that binds Strep-Tactin®, an engineered form of streptavidin
   5686..7197    +  CDS            sucP (sequence withheld): SUCP_BIFAA - Also known as spl From Bifidobacterium adolescentis (strain ATCC 15703 / DSM 20083 / NCTC 11814 / E194a).
   7207..7254    -  terminator     T7 terminator: transcription terminator for bacteriophage T7 RNA polymerase
   7261..7355    +  terminator     lambda t0 terminator: transcription terminator from phage lambda
   7379..7519    +  misc_feature   bom: basis of mobility region from pBR322
   7705..8293    -  rep_origin     ori: high-copy-number ColE1/pMB1/pBR322/pUC origin of replication
   8316..8345    -  terminator     bacterial terminator (fragment): putative bacterial transcription terminator
   8352..9212    -  CDS            AmpR: β-lactamase; bla; confers resistance to ampicillin, carbenicillin, and related antibiotics
   9240..10322   -  CDS            lacI: lac repressor; lacI; The lac repressor binds to the lac operator to inhibit transcription in E. coli. This inhibition can be relieved by adding lactose or isopropyl-β-D-thiogalactopyranoside (IPTG).
  10323..10400   -  promoter       lacIq promoter: lacI (mutant); In the lacIq allele, a single base change in the promoter boosts expression of the lacI gene about 10-fold.
>Addgene plasmid #179276 | pPOLY_new | addgene full sequence | sequence record 358730 | Addgene NGS Result
GAATTCAGTTAATACGACTCACTATAGGGGAATTGTGAGCGGATAACAATTCCCCTCTAGAAATAATGTT
GTTTAACTTTAAGAAGGAGATATCATATGGGCAGCAGCCATCACCATCACCATCACGGGTCGACCCGCTA
TGGTCATTTTGACGATGAAGCACGCGAGTACGTTATCACCACACCGCATACTCCGTACCCTTGGATCAAC
TATCTGGGTTCGGAACAGTTCTTCAGTCTTTTGTCGCACCAGGCTGGCGGCTATTCGTTTTATCGCGATG
CCAAGATGCGTAGATTGACAAGATACAGATACAACAACATACCAGCAGACGCGGGAGGCCGGTATCTTTA
TGTAAACGACGGTGGGGACGTTTGGACGCCATCGTGGCTTCCTGTTAAAGCAGACTTAGATCATTTTGAA
GCCAGACATGGTCTTGGCTACAGTACCATTACAGGTGAAAGAAATGGGGTACGGGTTGAGACCTTGTTTT
TCGTCCCAGTCGGTGAGAACGCGGAGGTCCAGAAAGTTACGGTCACTAATACCTCTGACTCGTATAAATC
CCTGACGTTGTTTTCTTTTGTCGAATTTTGTCTTTGGAACGCGCAAGACGATCAAACTAACTACCAGCGT
AATCTGAGCATAGGAGAGGTTGAAGTGGAACAAGAATCTCCGCATGGCAGTGCAATTTATCACCGTACAG
AGTACCGGGAGAGACGCGATCACTACGCGGTATTCGCCGTTAATACGCAGGCCGAGGGTTTCGATACAGA
TCGCGACACATTTGTGGGAGCCTATAACTCGCTTGGTGAAGCCGCAGTTCCCCTTAAGGGAGAAAGTGCA
AATAGCGTTGCAAGTGGATGGTATCCTATTGGCTCTCATAGCGTGGCAGTGTCTTTAGCGCCTGGAGAAT
CCAGAGAATTGGTTTATGTGCTTGGGTACGTGGAAAATCCTGATGAGGAGAAGTGGGCAGACGACGCAAA
ACAGGTCGTGAATAAAGAAAGAGCTCACGCTTTATTATCAAGATTTGCTACGTCCGAACAGACTGACGCA
GCTTTCGCCGCTTTGAAGGATTATTGGACGGATTTGTTATCGACGTATTCCGTTAGTTCCAATGACGAAA
AATTGGACCGGATGGTTAATATATGGAATCAGTACCAATGCATGGTAACCTTTAACATGAGTCGCTCGGC
GAGCTTTTTCGAGACCGGTATTGGGAGAGGGATGGGGTTTCGTGATAGCAACCAAGACCTTCTGGGCTTT
GTTCACTTAATCCCAGAGCGGGCGCGTGAGCGCATCATTGACATAGCGTCAACCCAGTTCGCGGACGGTT
CCGCTTATCACCAATACCAACCTTTAACGAAGCGCGGTAACAACGACATTGGCTCTGGGTTTAACGACGA
TCCTCTTTGGTTAATCGCGGGAACTGCCGCCTACATCAAAGAAACTGGTGACTTCTCCATATTAGATGAG
CCCGTACCTTTTGATAACGAACCGGGGTCAGAAGTTCCGTTATTTGAGCACCTGACCCGTAGTTTTGAGT
TTACCGTAACCCATCGGGGTCCCCACGGTTTGCCTCTTATTGGCCGCGCAGATTGGAACGATTGTTTGAA
TCTTAATTGCTTCAGTACAACCCCGGGCGAGTCATTTCAGACAACGGAGAACCAAGCCGGTGGCGTAGCG
GAGTCAACGTTCATAGCCGCGCAATTCGTTTTATATGGGGAGCAGTATGCCGAGTTGGCAGCGCGGCGCG
GGTTGGCCGACGTAGCCGATAGAGCAAGAGGGCATGTGGCTGAAATGAGAGACGCACTTCTGACCGACGG
GTGGGACGGCAGCTGGTTCTTGAGAGCTTATGACTATTATGGAAACCCTATCGGCACCGACGCACATGAC
GAAGGGAAGATTTGGATCGAACCGCAAGGGTTCGCGGTGATGGCTGGAGTCGGTGTAGGCGAAGGGCCTC
AAGATACGGACGCTCCCGCTATTAAGGCGCTTGATTCTGTGAACGAAATGTTGGCAACCGATCACGGTAT
GGTCCTTCAATACCCAGCATACACTACATACCAAGTACACATGGGTGAAGTATCCACTTATCCACCCGGG
TATAAAGAGAATGGAGGTATATTTTGCCACAATAATCCTTGGGTTATCATAGCGGAAACTGTCGTCGGAA
GAGGCGGACGGGCATTTGATTACTACAAGAGAATTACTCCCGCGTATCGCGAGGACATAAGCGACGTTCA
CCGTCTTGAACCCTATGTCTATGCACAAATGATAGCAGGGAAGGAGGCGGTCCGTCACGGTGAAGCAAAG
AACAGCTGGCTTACCGGGACTGCGGCTTGGAACTTTGTGACCGTGTCACAGTACCTTCTTGGGGTTCGCC
CAGAGTACGACGGCTTGGTGGTAGACCCGCAGATCGGACCTGACGTACCTAGCTTTACGGTTACGCGTGT
CGCCCGTGGAGCCACTTACGAGATAACAGTCACTAACAGTGGGACCGACGGATCACGCGGTCGCCTTGTC
GTTGATGGAACACCTGTAGAAGGCAACTTGGTTCCTTATGCCCCCGCAGGGTCAACAGTTCGTGTCGATG
TGACATTGTAGTGTACAAAAGAGGAGAAAACTAGTATGAGAGGATCGCATCACCATCACCATCACGGATC
CATTACCAAAGTGACCCCGCGTAGCTGCAAACTGACCCCGTTCGAGATTCTGAAACAAAAATTCGGTAGC
ATTATTGCGATGAGCGGCTGCGCGGATGCGATCTACAGCGACAGCAGCTGCAAGAACGTGATCGGTATTA
CCGGCCTGCCGATCAAAGCGCCGGTGATTCAGGTTCTGCTGGAGAACAGCAAGCTGGCGGCGTTCCTGAA
CGAATACGTGCAAAACAAAAGCGTTTGCCTGGCGCTGGAGGGTATGCGTTATTGCCTGGTGTTTGAAGAC
GGCCAGAAGGTTAAACTGCCGCAAGAGCTGGACGATATCATTCAGAGCACCGTGAGCGATGTTAAAAACT
GGGCGGGTACCCTGACCGAGAACGGCGAACACGTGATCGACCTGAAGAAACCGAGCCCGGGTCCGCACTT
CTACGTTAACCTGCTGATTGGTAACCGTCTGGGCTTTAACCGTACCCTGCAAACCACCCCGAAGAGCGTG
GTTGATCGTTTCGGTCGTGGCAGCTTTCGTAGCCATGCGGCGACCCAGGTTCTGGCGACCCGTTACGACA
TGCGTCAAGAGGAAAACGGCTTCCCGGCGAACCGTCAGTTTTACCTGTATGAGAACGGCAAGCAAATCTT
CTACAGCGGCAGCGTGGACGATGACAACATCCTGGAAGCGAAATGCATTCACAGCTGCAACCGTACCGTT
ATTAAGTATAAAACCGCGTGCAAGCTGGAGATCACCCGTACCATTTTTCTGTGCCCGCAGAAGAAAGGTC
TGCCGCTGGCGACCGAGATCCAAATCATCAACATCAAGAACAACAGCGAACGTAAACGTAACCTGAGCAT
CACCTACACCGGCATGTTTGGTACCGCGGCGACCCACGCGATCTTTGAAGATGTGACCTACACCAACGTT
ATTATGCAGAGCGCGGCGCTGTATAACGACAACGGCGAGTTCATCGGCATTACCCCGGATTACTATCGTA
AGAAATACAACGAAGACACCCGTTTCGTGACCATGTTTGTTCGTAAGGACGGTAAACGTATCTTCCCGAA
GAGCTTCTGCACCGATTATAACGACTTTGTGGGTAACGGTACCCTGGAGCACCCGGCGGGTGGCGAACAC
CTGAACAACAAGCTGAACCGTAAAGGTCCGGGCTTCTTTGCGCTGGGTACCCCGTTCACCATTATGCCGG
GCCAAGACATCGAGATTGATACCTTTACCGGTATGAGCAGCAGCAAGGATAACCCGAACTACGATGACAC
CACCATGCCGAAAGAGCTGGAAGCGCTGCTGCGTTATTTCGAAGCGAGCGATAGCGTGCAGAGCGCGCTG
CGTGAGGTTATCGACTTCCAAGAAAAGTACTGCAAGTACATCGAGTTCAAGACCGAAGACAAGATGTTCA
ACGCGGGTTTTAACAAAAACCTGGCGTTTCAGATCCTGTACCAAACCTTCATGAGCCGTAGCTTTTGCCA
GACCCAAAAGGGTTATCGTGAGATCGGCTTCCGTGAAATTCAGGATCTGTACGCGAGCATGTACTACTTC
ATCAACCTGGGTTACCAAGACTTCGTGAAGAACCTGCTGTTTGAGTGGACCAGCAACGTTTACAAAATGG
GCTATGCGAACCACAACTTCTACTGGGTTGGTAAACAGCCGGGCCTGTATAGCGATGACAGCCTGTGGCT
GCTGCAAGCGTACTATCGTTACATCATTTATACCAAGGATACCAGCATCCTGAACGAGGAAGTGCCGGTT
GCGGATGGTAACAACGAAAAGCGTGCGGTGCGTGACACCCTGAAAGCGATCATTCAGTACAGCGCGTTCA
TCAGCGTTGGTAACCATGGTCTGCCGCTGCTGGATCTGGCGGACTGGAACGATTGCCTGAAGATTGATAA
CGACTATGTGGACGGTGCGCAGAAGGAGAAACTGTACTATAAGCAACTGAAAGAAACCGGTGGCAAATAC
GGCGATCGTTTCATGAGCGACTATAGCGAGAGCGTTATGAACGCGTTTCTGCTGAAGGTGGCGGTTGATG
ACCTGGCGGAGATCGCGGAACTGGATAAGGACGCGGAGCTGGAACAGAGCATGCGTAAAATCAGCAGCGC
GCTGAGCGAAAAGATTCAAAAATACGCGTGGAAGGGTAACTTCTTTGCGCGTGTGCTGCTGAACCGTTAC
AAAGATGGCAGCTTCACCTATGTTGGTGCGAAGGGCGACAAACTGAGCGCGGACCCGAACATCGATGGTA
CCTATTTCCTGAACAGCTTTAGCTGGGCGATTCTGAGCGGTGTGGCGACCGATGAGCAGATCGGCATTAT
GGTTGACACCCTGAAGAAATACATGCTGACCCCGTATGGCATCCGTCTGACCACCCCGGCGGATCTGAAC
AAACTGGCGAACGACACCGCGACCGATCACTACTTCTATGGTGACCGTGAAAACGGCGCGGTGTTTAAGC
ATGCGAGCATGATGGCGACCGCGGCGCTGGCGAAGGCGGCGAAAAGCGTTAAGGATAAAGCGCTGGCGAA
AGAGATGGCGCGTCTGGCGTACTATATGATCGATCTGGTGCTGCCGTACAAGAACCTGGAAGACCCGTTC
AAACTGGCGGGTAACCCGCGTATCTGCACCCAGTATATTAACGCGGACAGCGGCGAGAACATTGGTCCGC
TGCTGAGCGGTACCGCGACCTGGCTGAACCTGACCATCACCAGCCTGGCGGGTATTGAGTACGTGAAGGA
TGGCATTATGTTCAGCCCGGTTCTGCGTGAGGACGAAACCCGTCTGGAATACAGCCTGAAGGCGCCGGGT
TGCAGCTATAACATCACCATTACCAAACCGCGTGGCTTTGCGCGTCTGATCGACAGCGCGTACGATCTGC
GTATTGACGGTAAGAAAACCGACAACTGCATTATCCCGATGTTCACCGATGGTAAAGAGCATAGCGTGAC
CCTGGAGTTCAAGTAACAATTGTGTACAAAAGAGGAGAAAACCCCCATGGCAAGCTGGAGCCACCCGCAG
TTCGAAAAGGGTACC
[1512 nt withheld, positions 5686-7197]
TAAAAGCTTCAAAAAACCCCTCAAGACCCGTTTAGAGGCCCCAAGGGGTTATGCTAGGAGCTCGACTCCT
GTTGATAGATCCAGTAATGACCTCAGAACTCCATCTGGATTTGTTCAGAACGCTCGGTTGCCGCCGGGCG
TTTTTTATTGGTGAGAATGGATCCGTTGGCGGGTGTCGGGGCGCAGCCATGACCCAGTCACGTAGCGATA
GCGGAGTGTATACTGGCTTAACTATGCGGCATCAGAGCAGATTGTACTGAGAGTGCACCATATGCGGTGT
GAAATACCGCACAGATGCGTAAGGAGAAAATACCGCATCAGGCGCTCTTCCGCTTCCTCGCTCACTGACT
CGCTGCGCTCGGTCGTTCGGCTGCGGCGAGCGGTATCAGCTCACTCAAAGGCGGTAATACGGTTATCCAC
AGAATCAGGGGATAACGCAGGAAAGAACATGTGAGCAAAAGGCCAGCAAAAGGCCAGGAACCGTAAAAAG
GCCGCGTTGCTGGCGTTTTTCCATAGGCTCCGCCCCCCTGACGAGCATCACAAAAATCGACGCTCAAGTC
AGAGGTGGCGAAACCCGACAGGACTATAAAGATACCAGGCGTTTCCCCCTGGAAGCTCCCTCGTGCGCTC
TCCTGTTCCGACCCTGCCGCTTACCGGATACCTGTCCGCCTTTCTCCCTTCGGGAAGCGTGGCGCTTTCT
CATAGCTCACGCTGTAGGTATCTCAGTTCGGTGTAGGTCGTTCGCTCCAAGCTGGGCTGTGTGCACGAAC
CCCCCGTTCAGCCCGACCGCTGCGCCTTATCCGGTAACTATCGTCTTGAGTCCAACCCGGTAAGACACGA
CTTATCGCCACTGGCAGCAGCCACTGGTAACAGGATTAGCAGAGCGAGGTATGTAGGCGGTGCTACAGAG
TTCTTGAAGTGGTGGCCTAACTACGGCTACACTAGAAGGACAGTATTTGGTATCTGCGCTCTGCTGAAGC
CAGTTACCTTCGGAAAAAGAGTTGGTAGCTCTTGATCCGGCAAACAAACCACCGCTGGTAGCGGTGGTTT
TTTTGTTTGCAAGCAGCAGATTACGCGCAGAAAAAAAGGATCTCAAGAAGATCCTTTGATCTCTCGAGTA
AAAAAAATCCTTAGCTTTCGCTAAGGATCTGCAGTTACCAATGCTTAATCAGTGAGGCACCTATCTCAGC
GATCTGTCTATTTCGTTCATCCATAGTTGCCTGACTCCCCGTCGTGTAGATAACTACGATACGGGAGGGC
TTACCATCTGGCCCCAGTGCTGCAATGATACCGCGAGACCCACGCTCACCGGCTCCAGATTTATCAGCAA
TAAACCAGCCAGCCGGAAGGGCCGAGCGCAGAAGTGGTCCTGCAACTTTATCCGCCTCCATCCAGTCTAT
TAATTGTTGCCGGGAAGCTAGAGTAAGTAGTTCGCCAGTTAATAGTTTGCGCAACGTTGTTGCCATTGCT
ACAGGCATCGTGGTGTCACGCTCGTCGTTTGGTATGGCTTCATTCAGCTCCGGTTCCCAACGATCAAGGC
GAGTTACATGATCCCCCATGTTGTGCAAAAAAGCGGTTAGCTCCTTCGGTCCTCCGATCGTTGTCAGAAG
TAAGTTGGCCGCAGTGTTATCACTCATGGTTATGGCAGCACTGCATAATTCTCTTACTGTCATGCCATCC
GTAAGATGCTTTTCTGTGACTGGTGAGTACTCAACCAAGTCATTCTGAGAATAGTGTATGCGGCGACCGA
GTTGCTCTTGCCCGGCGTCAATACGGGATAATACCGCGCCACATAGCAGAACTTTAAAAGTGCTCATCAT
TGGAAAACGTTCTTCGGGGCGAAAACTCTCAAGGATCTTACCGCTGTTGAGATCCAGTTCGATGTAACCC
ACTCGTGCACCCAACTGATCTTCAGCATCTTTTACTTTCACCAGCGTTTCTGGGTGAGCAAAAACAGGAA
GGCAAAATGCCGCAAAAAAGGGAATAAGGGCGACACGGAAATGTTGAATACTCATGCTTAATTTCTCCTC
TTTAATAGATCTTCACTGCCCGCTTTCCAGTCGGGAAACCTGTCGTGCCAGCTGCATTAATGAATCGGCC
AACGCGCGGGGAGAGGCGGTTTGCGTATTGGGCGCCAGGGTGGTTTTTCTTTTCACCAGTGAGACGGGCA
ACAGCTGATTGCCCTTCACCGCCTGGCCCTGAGAGAGTTGCAGCAAGCGGTCCACGCTGGTTTGCCCCAG
CAGGCGAAAATCCTGTTTGATGGTGGTTAACGGCGGGATATAACATGAGCTGTCCTCGGTATCGTCGTAT
CCCACTACCGAGATATCCGCACCAACGCGCAGCCCGGACTCGGTAATGGCGCGCATTGCGCCCAGCGCCA
TCTGATCGTTGGCAACCAGCATCGCAGTGGGAACGATGCCCTCATTCAGCATTTGCATGGTTTGTTGAAA
ACCGGACATGGCACTCCAGTCGCCTTCCCGTTCCGCTATCGGCTGAATTTGATTGCGAGTGAGATATTTA
TGCCAGCCAGCCAGACGCAGACGCGCCGAGACAGAACTTAATGGGCCCGCTAACAGCGCGATTTGCTGGT
GACCCAATGCGACCAGATGCTCCACGCCCAGTCGCGTACCGTCCTCATGGGAGAAAATAATACTGTTGAT
GGGTGTCTGGTCAGAGACATCAAGAAATAACGCCGGAACATTAGTGCAGGCAGCTTCCACAGCAATGGCA
TCCTGGTCATCCAGCGGATAGTTAATGATCAGCCCACTGACGCGTTGCGCGAGAAGATTGTGCACCGCCG
CTTTACAGGCTTCGACGCCGCTTCGTTCTACCATCGACACCACCACGCTGGCACCCAGTTGATCGGCGCG
AGATTTAATCGCCGCGACAATTTGCGACGGCGCGTGCAGGGCCAGACTGGAGGTGGCAACGCCAATCAGC
AACGACTGTTTGCCCGCCAGTTGTTGTGCCACGCGGTTGGGAATGTAATTCAGCTCCGCCATCGCCGCTT
CCACTTTTTCCCGCGTTTTCGCAGAAACGTGGCTGGCCTGGTTCACCACGCGGGAAACGGTCTGATAAGA
GACACCGGCATACTCTGCGACATCGTATAACGTTACTGGTTTCACATTCACCACCCTGAATTGACTCTCT
TCCGGGCGCTATCATGCCATACCGCGAAAGGTTTTGCACCATTCGATGGTGTC
